>Addgene plasmid #87033 | pChuk | addgene full sequence | sequence record 189306 | Addgene NGS Result
ATCAAAGGATCTTCTTGAGATCCTTTTTTTCTGCGCGTAATCTGCTGCTTGCAAACAAAAAAACCACCGC
TACCAGCGGTGGTTTGTTTGCCGGATCAAGAGCTACCAACTCTTTTTCCGAAGGTAACTGGCTTCAGCAG
AGCGCAGATACCAAATACTGTTCTTCTAGTGTAGCCGTAGTTAGGCCACCACTTCAAGAACTCTGTAGCA
CCGCCTACATACCTCGCTCTGCTAATCCTGTTACCAGTGGCTGCTGCCAGTGGCGATAAGTCGTGTCTTA
CCGGGTTGGACTCAAGACGATAGTTACCGGATAAGGCGCAGCGGTCGGGCTGAACGGGGGGTTCGTGCAC
ACAGCCCAGCTTGGAGCGAACGACCTACACCGAACTGAGATACCTACAGCGTGAGCTATGAGAAAGCGCC
ACGCTTCCCGAAGGGAGAAAGGCGGACAGGTATCCGGTAAGCGGCAGGGTCGGAACAGGAGAGCGCACGA
GGGAGCTTCCAGGGGGAAACGCCTGGTATCTTTATAGTCCTGTCGGGTTTCGCCACCTCTGACTTGAGCG
TCGATTTTTGTGATGCTCGTCAGGGGGGCGGAGCCTATGGAAAAACGCCAGCAACGCGGCCTTTTTACGG
TTCCTGGCCTTTTGCTGGCCTTTTGCTCACATGTTCTTTCCTGCGTTATCCCCTGATTCTGTGGATAACC
GTATTACCGCCATGCATTAGTTATTAATAGTAATCAATTACGGGGTCATTAGTTCATAGCCCATATATGG
AGTTCCGCGTTACATAACTTACGGTAAATGGCCCGCCTGGCTGACCGCCCAACGACCCCCGCCCATTGAC
GTCAATAATGACGTATGTTCCCATAGTAACGCCAATAGGGACTTTCCATTGACGTCAATGGGTGGAGTAT
TTACGGTAAACTGCCCACTTGGCAGTACATCAAGTGTATCATATGCCAAGTACGCCCCCTATTGACGTCA
ATGACGGTAAATGGCCCGCCTGGCATTATGCCCAGTACATGACCTTATGGGACTTTCCTACTTGGCAGTA
CATCTACGTATTAGTCATCGCTATTACCATGGTGATGCGGTTTTGGCAGTACATCAATGGGCGTGGATAG
CGGTTTGACTCACGGGGATTTCCAAGTCTCCACCCCATTGACGTCAATGGGAGTTTGTTTTGGCACCAAA
ATCAACGGGACTTTCCAAAATGTCGTAACAACTCCGCCCCATTGACGCAAATGGGCGGTAGGCGTGTACG
GTGGGAGGTCTATATAAGCAGAGCTGGTTTAGTGAACCGTCAGATCCGCTAGCGCTACCGGTCGCCACCA
TGGTGAGCAAGGGCGAGGAGCTGTTCACCGGGGTGGTGCCCATCCTGGTCGAGCTGGACGGCGACGTAAA
CGGCCACAAGTTCAGCGTGTCCGGCGAGGGCGAGGGCGATGCCACCTACGGCAAGCTGACCCTGAAGTTC
ATCTGCACCACCGGCAAGCTGCCCGTGCCCTGGCCCACCCTCGTGACCACCCTGACCTACGGCGTGCAGT
GCTTCAGCCGCTACCCCGACCACATGAAGCAGCACGACTTCTTCAAGTCCGCCATGCCCGAAGGCTACGT
CCAGGAGCGCACCATCTTCTTCAAGGACGACGGCAACTACAAGACCCGCGCCGAGGTGAAGTTCGAGGGC
GACACCCTGGTGAACCGCATCGAGCTGAAGGGCATCGACTTCAAGGAGGACGGCAACATCCTGGGGCACA
AGCTGGAGTACAACTACAACAGCCACAACGTCTATATCATGGCCGACAAGCAGAAGAACGGCATCAAGGT
GAACTTCAAGATCCGCCACAACATCGAGGACGGCAGCGTGCAGCTCGCCGACCACTACCAGCAGAACACC
CCCATCGGCGACGGCCCCGTGCTGCTGCCCGACAACCACTACCTGAGCACCCAGTCCGCCCTGAGCAAAG
ACCCCAACGAGAAGCGCGATCACATGGTCCTGCTGGAGTTCGTGACCGCCGCCGGGATCACTCTCGGCAT
GGACGAGCTGTACAAGTCCGGACTCAGATCTCGAGCTCAAGCTTCGAATTCTGCAGTCGACCTGCAGGCG
GCCGCGAATTCACTAGTGATTATGGAGCGGCCCCCGGGGCTGCGGCCGGGCGCGGGCGGCCCCTGGGAGA
TGCGGGAACGGCTTGGCACCGGCGGTTTCGGGAACGTCAGTCTGTACCAGCACCGGGAACTTGATCTCAA
AATAGCAATTAAGTCTTGTCGTTTAGAGCTAAGTTCCAAAAACAGAGAGCGATGGTGCCATGAAATCCAG
ATCATGAAAAAGTTGGACCATGCGAATGTTGTAAAGGCCTGTGATGTCCCTGAGGAATTGAACTTTTTAA
TTAACGATGTGCCTCTTCTGGCAATGGAGTACTGTTCTGGAGGGGACCTCCGGAAGCTACTCAACAAACC
AGAAAATTGTTGTGGACTTAAAGAAAGCCAGATACTTTCTTTACTGAGTGACATAGGATCTGGGATCCGA
TATCTGCATGAAAACAAAATTATACATCGAGATCTAAAACCTGAAAATATAGTTCTTCAAGATGTTGGTG
GGAAGACAATACATAAAATAATTGATTTGGGTTATGCCAAAGATGTTGATCAAGGAAGTCTCTGTACATC
TTTTGTGGGAACATTGCAGTATTTGGCCCCAGAGCTCTTTGAAAATAAGCCGTACACAGCCACTGTGGAT
TATTGGAGCTTTGGGACCATGGTGTTTGAATGTATTGCTGGATATAGGCCTTTTTTGCATCATCTGCAGC
CATTTACCTGGCATGAGAAGATTAAGAAGAAAGATCCAAAGTGTATATTTGCATGTGAAGAGATGACTGG
AGAAGTTCGGTTTAGTAGCCATTTACCTCAGCCAAACAGCCTTTGTAGTTTAATAGTAGAGCCAATGGAA
AGCTGGCTCCAATTGATGCTGAATTGGGACCCACAGCAGAGAGGGGGACCTATTGATCTTACTTTGAAGC
AGCCAAGATGTTTTGCATTAATGGATCACATTCTCAATTTAAAGATAGTGCACATCCTAAATATGACTTC
TGCAAAAATCATTTCTTTTCTGTTACCATGTGATGAAAGTCTTCATTCACTACAGTCTCGAATTGAGCGT
GAAACAGGAATAAATACAGGTTCTCAGGAGCTTCTGTCAGAGACAGGGATTTCTCTGGATCCTCGGAAAC
CAGCCTCTCAGTGTGTTCTAGATGGAGTTAGAGGCTGTGATAGCTACATGGTTTATTTGTTTGATAAAAG
TAAGACTGTATATGAAGGACCATTTGCATCCAGAAGTTTATCTGATTGTGTAAATTATATTGTACAAGAC
AGCAAAATACAACTGCCAATTATACAGCTGCGGAAAGTATGGGCTGAAGCAGTGCACTACGTATCTGGGC
TAAAGGAAGACTACAGCAGGCTCTTCCAGGGACAAAGAGCAGCAATGTTAAGTCTTCTTAGATATAATGC
TAACTTGACAAAAATGAAGAATACTTTGATCTCAGCATCACAGCAACTCAAAGCTAAATTGGAGTTTTTT
CGAAAAAGCATTCAGCTTGACTTGGAGAGATATAGTGAGCAGATGACTTATGGGATATCTTCAGAAAAAA
TGTTAAAAGCATGGAAAGAAATGGAAGAAAAGGCCATTCACTATTCTGAGGTTGGTGTCATTGGTTATCT
TGAGGATCAAATTATGTCTTTGCACACTGAAATCATGGAGCTGCAGAAGAGCCCCTACGGACGACGCCAG
GGAGACTTGATGGAGTCTCTGGAGCAGCGTGCCATTGATCTCTATAAGCAGCTAAAGCACAGACCTCCTG
ATCACTTGTACAGCGACAGCACAGAGATGGTGAAGATCATCGTGCACACCGTGCAGAGTCAGGACCGTGT
TCTCAAGGAGCTGTTTGGTCACCTGAGCAAGTTGTTGGGCTGCAAGCAGAAGATTATTGATCTACTCCCC
AAGGTGGAAGTGGCCCTCAGTAACATCAAAGAAGCTGACAATACTGTCATGTTTATGCAGGGAAAGAGGC
AGAAAGAAATTTGGCACCTCCTTAAAATTGCCTGTACACAGAGTTCTGCCCGCTCTCTTGTAGGATCCAG
TCTAGAAGGCACAGTAACCCCTCCAGTATCAGCATGGCTGCCCCCTACATTAGCAGACCGTGAACATCCT
CTGACATGTGTGGTAACTCCTCAAGATGGAGAGACGTTAGCACAAATGATAGAAGAAAATCTGAACTGTC
TTGGCCATTTAAGTACTATTATTCGTGAAGCAAATGAGGACCAGAGCAGTAGTTTGATGAGTCTTGATTG
GAGTTGGTTAGCAGAATGAAATCGAATTCCCGCGGCCGCCATGGCGGCCGGGAGCATGCGACGTCGGGCC
CGGGATCCACCGGATCTAGATAACTGATCATAATCAGCCATACCACATTTGTAGAGGTTTTACTTGCTTT
AAAAAACCTCCCACACCTCCCCCTGAACCTGAAACATAAAATGAATGCAATTGTTGTTGTTAACTTGTTT
ATTGCAGCTTATAATGGTTACAAATAAAGCAATAGCATCACAAATTTCACAAATAAAGCATTTTTTTCAC
TGCATTCTAGTTGTGGTTTGTCCAAACTCATCAATGTATCTTAACGCGTAAATTGTAAGCGTTAATATTT
TGTTAAAATTCGCGTTAAATTTTTGTTAAATCAGCTCATTTTTTAACCAATAGGCCGAAATCGGCAAAAT
CCCTTATAAATCAAAAGAATAGACCGAGATAGGGT
[37 nt withheld, positions 4796-4832]
AAAGAACGTGGACTCCAACGTCAAAGG
[49 nt withheld, positions 4860-4908]
T
[91 nt withheld, positions 4910-5000]
G
[124 nt withheld, positions 5002-5125]
CAGGTGGCACTTTTCGGGGAAATGTGCGCGGAACCCCTATTTGTTTATTTTTCTAAATACATTCAAATAT
GTATCCGCTCATGAGACAATAACCCTGATAAATGCTTCAATAATATTGAAAAAGGAAGAGTCCTGAGGCG
GAAAGAACCAGCTGTGGAATGTGTGTCAGTTAGGGTGTGGAAAGTCCCCAGGCTCCCCAGCAGGCAGAAG
TATGCAAAGCATGCATCTCAATTAGTCAGCAACCAGGTGTGGAAAGTCCCCAGGCTCCCCAGCAGGCAGA
AGTATGCAAAGCATGCATCTCAATTAGTCAGCAACCATAGTCCCGCCCCTAACTCCGCCCATCCCGCCCC
TAACTCCGCCCAGTTCCGCCCATTCTCCGCCCCATGGCTGACTAATTTTTTTTATTTATGCAGAGGCCGA
GGCCGCCTCGGCCTCTGAGCTATTCCAGAAGTAGTGAGGAGGCTTTTTTGGAGGCCTAGGCTTTTGCAAA
GATCGATCAAGAGACAGGATGAGGATCGTTTCGCATGATTGAACAAGATGGATTGCACGCAGGTTCTCCG
GCCGCTTGGGTGGAGAGGCTATTCGGCTATGACTGGGCACAACAGACAATCGGCTGCTCTGATGCCGCCG
TGTTCCGGCTGTCAGCGCAGGGGCGCCCGGTTCTTTTTGTCAAGACCGACCTGTCCGGTGCCCTGAATGA
ACTGCAAGACGAGGCAGCGCGGCTATCGTGGCTGGCCACGACGGGCGTTCCTTGCGCAGCTGTGCTCGAC
GTTGTCACTGAAGCGGGAAGGGACTGGCTGCTATTGGGCGAAGTGCCGGGGCAGGATCTCCTGTCATCTC
ACCTTGCTCCTGCCGAGAAAGTATCCATCATGGCTGATGCAATGCGGCGGCTGCATACGCTTGATCCGGC
TACCTGCCCATTCGACCACCAAGCGAAACATCGCATCGAGCGAGCACGTACTCGGATGGAAGCCGGTCTT
GTCGATCAGGATGATCTGGACGAAGAGCATCAGGGGCTCGCGCCAGCCGAACTGTTCGCCAGGCTCAAGG
CGAGCATGCCCGACGGCGAGGATCTCGTCGTGACCCATGGCGATGCCTGCTTGCCGAATATCATGGTGGA
AAATGGCCGCTTTTCTGGATTCATCGACTGTGGCCGGCTGGGTGTGGCGGACCGCTATCAGGACATAGCG
TTGGCTACCCGTGATATTGCTGAAGAGCTTGGCGGCGAATGGGCTGACCGCTTCCTCGTGCTTTACGGTA
TCGCCGCTCCCGATTCGCAGCGCATCGCCTTCTATCGCCTTCTTGACGAGTTCTTCTGAGCGGGACTCTG
GGGTTCGAAATGACCGACCAAGCGACGCCCAACCTGCCATCACGAGATTTCGATTCCACCGCCGCCTTCT
ATGAAAGGTTGGGCTTCGGAATCGTTTTCCGGGACGCCGGCTGGATGATCCTCCAGCGCGGGGATCTCAT
GCTGGAGTTCTTCGCCCACCCTAGGGGGAGGCTAACTGAAACACGGAAGGAGACAATACCGGAAGGAACC
CGCGCTATGACGGCAATAAAAAGACAGAATAAAACGCACGGTGTTGGGTCGTTTGTTCATAAACGCGGGG
TTCGGTCCCAGGGCTGGCACTCTGTCGATACCCCACCGAGACCCCATTGGGGCCAATACGCCCGCGTTTC
TTCCTTTTCCCCACCCCACCCCCCAAGTTCGGGTGAAGGCCCAGGGCTCGCAGCCAACGTCGGGGCGGCA
GGCCCTGCCATAGCCTCAGGTTACTCATATATACTTTAGATTGATTTAAAACTTCATTTTTAATTTAAAA
GGATCTAGGTGAAGATCCTTTTTGATAATCTCATGACCAAAATCCCTTAACGTGAGTTTTCGTTCCACTG
AGCGTCAGACCCCGTAGAAAAG
Features (pLannotate 1.2.2; 16 found; start..end, strand, type, name):
     15..603     +  rep_origin     ori: high-copy-number ColE1/pMB1/pBR322/pUC origin of replication
    778..1081    +  enhancer       CMV enhancer: human cytomegalovirus immediate early enhancer
   1082..1285    +  promoter       CMV promoter: human cytomegalovirus (CMV) immediate early promoter
   1330..2046    +  CDS            EGFP: EGFP is a basic (constitutively fluorescent) green fluorescent protein published in 1996, derived from Aequorea victoria. It is reported to be a rapidly-maturing weak dimer with moderate acid sensitivity.
   2047..2091    +  misc_feature   MCS (fragment): multiple cloning site
   2122..4356    +  CDS            Chuk: IKKA_MOUSE - Also known as Ikka. Experimental evidence at protein level: Swiss-Prot protein existence level 1. Serine kinase that plays an essential role in the NF-kappa-B signaling pathway which is activated by multiple stimuli such as inflammatory cytokines, bacterial or viral products, DNA damages or other cellular stresses. Acts as part of the canonical IKK complex in the conventional pathway of NF-kappa-B activation and phosphorylates inhibitors of NF-kappa-B on serine residues. These modifications allow polyubiquitination of the inhibitors and subsequent degradation by the proteasome. In
   4405..4423    +  misc_feature   MCS (fragment): multiple cloning site
   4435..4519    +  CDS            large T antigen (fragment): large T antigen from SV40 (simian virus 40)
   4542..4663    +  polyA_signal   SV40 poly(A) signal: SV40 polyadenylation signal
   4697..5125    -  rep_origin     f1 ori (sequence partly withheld): f1 bacteriophage origin of replication; arrow indicates direction of (+) strand synthesis
   5152..5256    +  promoter       AmpR promoter: bla
   5258..5615    +  promoter       SV40 promoter: SV40 enhancer and early promoter
   5650..6444    +  CDS            NeoR/KanR: aminoglycoside phosphotransferase from Tn5; aph(3')-II (or nptII); confers resistance to neomycin, kanamycin, and G418 (Geneticin®)
   6465..6617    +  CDS            ble (fragment): BLE_KLEPN - Experimental evidence at protein level: Swiss-Prot protein existence level 1. Binding protein with a strong affinity to the bleomycin family of antibiotics. Binds to CL990; an antimitotic-antibiotic compound. From Klebsiella pneumoniae.
   6676..6723    +  polyA_signal   HSV TK poly(A) signal: herpes simplex virus thymidine kinase polyadenylation signal (Cole and Stacy, 1985)
   6814..6830    -  polyA_signal   bGH poly(A) signal (fragment): bovine growth hormone polyadenylation signal
