[The description below was written by a language model from this plasmid's Addgene catalogue record and pLannotate feature annotations shown in this document.]
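Description:
pChuk is a mammalian expression plasmid built on a peGFP backbone that carries the mouse Chuk gene, which encodes IKKalpha. IKKalpha is a serine kinase of the IKK complex that phosphorylates inhibitors of NF-kappaB and so marks them for degradation. In the annotated sequence, the human CMV immediate-early enhancer and promoter drive an EGFP coding sequence. This is followed by a short multiple cloning site fragment, the Chuk open reading frame, and an SV40 polyadenylation signal. The layout resembles an EGFP-C-type vector, so IKKalpha is probably made as an N-terminal EGFP fusion, but the record does not explicitly confirm that the two reading frames are joined.

The plasmid is propagated in bacteria from a high-copy ColE1/pUC-type origin under kanamycin selection, and it also contains an f1 origin. Resistance comes from a Tn5 NeoR/KanR cassette placed behind tandem bacterial (bla) and SV40 early promoters and terminated by the HSV TK poly(A) signal. This arrangement confers kanamycin resistance in E. coli and would normally allow G418 selection in mammalian cells.

The catalogue entry and the feature table disagree on several points. The catalogue lists the vector type as retroviral with puromycin selection, yet no LTRs, packaging signal or puromycin resistance gene are annotated. The sequenced record, at 7,037 nt, is also slightly longer than the stated vector size of 6,938 bp. Going by the annotated features, the construct is best regarded as a transfection plasmid for CMV-driven overexpression of fluorescently trackable IKKalpha, for example in studies of NF-kappaB signalling.
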