Addgene plasmid #87033: pChuk
Purpose: express IKKalpha in mammalian cells
Depositing lab: Georgios Stathopoulos. Depositing organization: University of Patras. Publication: Myeloid-derived interleukin-1beta drives oncogenic KRAS-NF-kappaBeta addiction in malignant pleural effusion. Marazioti A, Lilis I, Vreka M, Apostolopoulou H, Kalogeropoulou A, Giopanou I, Giotopoulou GA, Krontira AC, Iliopoulou M, Kanellakis NI, Agalioti T, Giannou AD, Jones-Paris C, Iwakura Y, Kardamakis D, Blackwell TS, Taraviras S, Spella M, Stathopoulos GT. Nat Commun. 2018 Feb 14;9(1):672. doi: 10.1038/s41467-018-03051-z. PubMed 29445180.
Backbone
  Vector backbone: peGFP
  Total vector size (bp): 6938
  Vector type: Mammalian Expression, Retroviral
  Selectable markers: Puromycin
Growth in bacteria
  Bacterial resistance: Kanamycin, 50 μg/mL
  Growth temperature: 37°C
  Growth strain: NEB Stable
  Copy number: High Copy
Gene/Insert
  Gene/Insert name: IKKalpha
  Species: M. musculus (mouse)
  Entrez Gene: Chuk (a.k.a. AI256658, Chuk1, Fbx24, Fbxo24, IKBKA, IKK alpha, IKK1, Ikka, NFKBIKA)
  Cloning method: Unknown
  Sequencing primers: 5′ ATGGGCGGCCCCCGGGGCTGCGGC; 3′ TCATTCTGCTAACCAACTCCAATC
Terms and licenses: Academic/Nonprofit Terms; Industry Terms: Not Available to Industry
How to cite: pChuk was a gift from Georgios Stathopoulos (Addgene plasmid # 87033 ; http://n2t.net/addgene:87033 ; RRID:Addgene_87033)
